Addgene plasmid #238818: IFNGR2-LgBiT Vector
Purpose: Express IFNGR2-LgBiT Fusion Protein in Mammalian Cells under a CMV promoter
Depositing lab: Promega Corporation.
Backbone
  Vector backbone: pFC215K LgBiT CMV-neo Flexi Vector
  Vector type: Mammalian Expression
  Selectable markers: Neomycin
Growth in bacteria
  Bacterial resistance: Kanamycin, 50 μg/mL
  Growth temperature: 37°C
  Growth strain: DH5alpha
  Copy number: High Copy
Gene/Insert
  Gene/Insert name: IFNGR2
  Species: H. sapiens (human)
  Mutation: None
  Entrez Gene: IFNGR2 (a.k.a. AF-1, IFGR2, IFNGT1, IMD28)
  Promoter: CMV
  Tag / fusion protein: LgBiT (C terminal on backbone)
  Cloning method: Other
Terms and licenses: Academic/Nonprofit Terms; Industry Terms
How to cite: IFNGR2-LgBiT Vector was a gift from Promega Corporation (Addgene plasmid # 238818)
