[The description below was written by a language model from this plasmid's Addgene catalogue record and pLannotate feature annotations shown in this document.]
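Description:
IFNGR2-LgBiT Vector is a 5,751 nt mammalian expression plasmid built on the pFC215K LgBiT CMV-neo Flexi Vector backbone. It produces human interferon gamma receptor 2 (IFNGR2, unmutated) fused at its C terminus to LgBiT. LgBiT is the large subunit of the split NanoLuc luciferase system, and the feature table annotates it as a NanoLuc fragment directly downstream of the IFNGR2 coding sequence. Transcription in mammalian cells is driven by the human cytomegalovirus immediate early enhancer and promoter. A chimeric β-globin/immunoglobulin intron follows, a part commonly included to improve mRNA processing and expression, and an SV40 polyadenylation signal lies downstream of the fusion. A T7 promoter just upstream of the open reading frame, together with a partial T7 terminator after it, would also allow T7 polymerase-driven transcription of the fusion.

The plasmid replicates in E. coli from a high-copy ColE1/pUC-type origin, and a ColE1 cer site helps keep it in monomeric form. A single neo (nptII) gene provides selection in both hosts. The bacterial EM7 promoter drives it for kanamycin resistance, and the SV40 enhancer/early promoter with a synthetic poly(A) signal drives it for neomycin-class selection in mammalian cells. Several other short annotations (MCS, SET1, large T antigen, M13 ori, bom and tnpA fragments) are probably backbone remnants or partial sequence matches rather than functional elements.

The stated purpose is simply to express the IFNGR2-LgBiT fusion in mammalian cells. LgBiT fusions are generally paired with a partner carrying the complementary small subunit, so that luminescence reports protein proximity or interaction. The record does not name a specific partner or assay.
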