Features (pLannotate 1.2.2; 20 found; start..end, strand, type, name):
    140..517     +  enhancer       CMV enhancer: human cytomegalovirus immediate early enhancer
    519..718     +  promoter       CMV promoter: human cytomegalovirus (CMV) immediate early promoter
    857..989     +  intron         chimeric intron: chimera between introns from human β-globin and immunoglobulin heavy chain genes
   1033..1051    +  promoter       T7 promoter: promoter for bacteriophage T7 RNA polymerase
   1065..2075    +  CDS            IFNGR2: INGR2_HUMAN - Also known as IFNGT1 From Homo sapiens (Human).
   2130..2600    +  CDS            Nluc (fragment): NanoLuc® luciferase human codon-optimized
   2615..2644    +  misc_feature   MCS (fragment): pUC18/19 multiple cloning site
   2651..2700    +  CDS            SET1 (fragment): solubility-enhancement tag derived from T7 phage gene 10B
   2708..2727    +  terminator     T7 terminator (fragment): transcription terminator for bacteriophage T7 RNA polymerase
   2749..2870    -  polyA_signal   SV40 poly(A) signal: SV40 polyadenylation signal
   2893..2961    -  CDS            large T antigen (fragment): large T antigen from SV40 (simian virus 40)
   2966..2998    +  rep_origin     M13 ori (fragment): M13 bacteriophage origin of replication; arrow indicates direction of (+) strand synthesis
   2999..3050    -  misc_feature   bom (fragment): basis of mobility region from pBR322
   3115..3472    +  promoter       SV40 promoter: SV40 enhancer and early promoter
   3487..3534    +  promoter       EM7 promoter: synthetic bacterial promoter&nbsp
   3566..4357    +  CDS            neo: KKA2_KLEPN - Also known as kan, nptII. Experimental evidence at protein level: Swiss-Prot protein existence level 1. Resistance to kanamycin, neomycin, paromomycin, ribostamycin, butirosin and gentamicin B. From Klebsiella pneumoniae.
   4424..4472    +  polyA_signal   poly(A) signal: synthetic polyadenylation signal
   4493..4582    -  CDS            tnpA (fragment): TN5P_ECOLX - Also known as tnp. Experimental evidence at protein level: Swiss-Prot protein existence level 1. Mediates transposition of transposon Tn5 by a 'cut and paste' mechanism. First, the monomeric transposase binds the 19 bp inverted DNA repeats flanking the transposon. Then, dimerization of the DNA- bound transposase creates a synaptic DNA complex. After nicking of the first DNA strand, excision of the transposon proceeds through a series of intermediates. The transposase then mediates the insertion of the transposon at a new site by strand transfer. The activity of the wild- type tran
   4711..5299    -  rep_origin     ori: high-copy-number ColE1/pMB1/pBR322/pUC origin of replication
   5415..5698    +  misc_feature   cer region: ColE1-derived recombination site that helps to maintain plasmids as monomers
>Addgene plasmid #238818 | IFNGR2-LgBiT Vector | depositor full sequence | sequence record 475278 | IFNGR2-LgBiT Vector sequence 5751 bps
TCAATATTGGCCATTAGCCATATTATTCATTGGTTATATAGCATAAATCAATATTGGCTATTGGCCATTG
CATACGTTGTATCTATATCATAATATGTACATTTATATTGGCTCATGTCCAATATGACCGCCATGTTGGC
ATTGATTATTGACTAGTTATTAATAGTAATCAATTACGGGGTCATTAGTTCATAGCCCATATATGGAGTT
CCGCGTTACATAACTTACGGTAAATGGCCCGCCTGGCTGACCGCCCAACGACCCCCGCCCATTGACGTCA
ATAATGACGTATGTTCCCATAGTAACGCCAATAGGGACTTTCCATTGACGTCAATGGGTGGAGTATTTAC
GGTAAACTGCCCACTTGGCAGTACATCAAGTGTATCATATGCCAAGTCCGCCCCCTATTGACGTCAATGA
CGGTAAATGGCCCGCCTGGCATTATGCCCAGTACATGACCTTACGGGACTTTCCTACTTGGCAGTACATC
TACGTATTAGTCATCGCTATTACCATGGTGATGCGGTTTTGGCAGTACACCAATGGGCGTGGATAGCGGT
TTGACTCACGGGGATTTCCAAGTCTCCACCCCATTGACGTCAATGGGAGTTTGTTTTGGCACCAAAATCA
ACGGGACTTTCCAAAATGTCGTAATAACCCCGCCCCGTTGACGCAAATGGGCGGTAGGCGTGTACGGTGG
GAGGTCTATATAAGCAGAGCTGGTTTAGTGAACCGTCAGATCACTAGAAGCTTTATTGCGGTAGTTTATC
ACAGTTAAATTGCTAACGCAGTCAGTGCTTCTGACACAACAGTCTCGAACTTAAGCTGCAGAAGTTGGTC
GTGAGGCACTGGGCAGGTAAGTATCAAGGTTACAAGACAGGTTTAAGGAGACCAATAGAAACTGGGCTTG
TCGAGACAGAGAAGACTCTTGCGTTTCTGATAGGCACCTATTGGTCTTACTGACATCCACTTTGCCTTTC
TCTCCACAGGTGTCCACTCCCAGTTCAATTACAGCTCTTAAGGCTAGAGTATTAATACGACTCACTATAG
GGCTAGCGATCGCCATGCGACCGACGCTGCTGTGGTCGCTGCTGCTGCTGCTCGGAGTCTTCGCCGCCGC
CGCCGCGGCCCCGCCAGACCCTCTTTCCCAGCTGCCCGCTCCTCAGCACCCGAAGATTCGCCTGTACAAC
GCAGAGCAGGTCCTGAGTTGGGAGCCAGTGGCCCTGAGCAATAGCACGAGGCCTGTTGTCTACCAAGTGC
AGTTTAAATACACCGACAGTAAATGGTTCACGGCCGACATCATGTCCATAGGGGTGAATTGTACACAGAT
CACAGCAACAGAGTGTGACTTCACTGCCGCCAGTCCCTCAGCAGGCTTCCCAATGGATTTCAATGTCACT
CTACGCCTTCGAGCTGAGCTGGGAGCACTCCATTCTGCCTGGGTGACAATGCCTTGGTTTCAACACTATC
GGAATGTGACTGTCGGGCCTCCAGAAAACATTGAGGTGACCCCAGGAGAAGGCTCCCTCATCATCAGGTT
CTCCTCTCCCTTTGACATCGCTGATACCTCCACGGCCTTTTTTTGTTATTATGTCCATTACTGGGAAAAA
GGAGGAATCCAACAGGTCAAAGGCCCTTTCAGAAGCAACTCCATTTCATTGGATAACTTAAAACCCTCCA
GAGTGTACTGTTTACAAGTCCAGGCACAACTGCTTTGGAACAAAAGTAACATCTTTAGAGTCGGGCATTT
AAGCAACATATCTTGCTACGAAACAATGGCAGATGCCTCCACTGAGCTTCAGCAAGTCATCCTGATCTCC
GTGGGAACATTTTCGTTGCTGTCGGTGCTGGCAGGAGCCTGTTTCTTCCTGGTCCTGAAATATAGAGGCC
TGATTAAATACTGGTTTCACACTCCACCAAGCATCCCATTACAGATAGAAGAGTATTTAAAAGACCCAAC
TCAGCCCATCTTAGAGGCCTTGGACAAGGACAGCTCACCAAAGGATGACGTCTGGGACTCTGTGTCCATT
ATCTCGTTTCCGGAAAAGGAGCAAGAAGATGTTCTCCAAACGCTTGTTTCTCAAGGCAGTTCAGGTGGTG
GCGGGAGCGGAGGTGGAGGCTCGAGCGGTGTCTTCACACTCGAAGATTTCGTTGGGGACTGGGAACAGAC
AGCCGCCTACAACCTGGACCAAGTCCTTGAACAGGGAGGTGTGTCCAGTTTGCTGCAGAATCTCGCCGTG
TCCGTAACTCCGATCCAAAGGATTGTCCGGAGCGGTGAAAATGCCCTGAAGATCGACATCCATGTCATCA
TCCCGTATGAAGGTCTGAGCGCCGACCAAATGGCCCAGATCGAAGAGGTGTTTAAGGTGGTGTACCCTGT
GGATGATCATCACTTTAAGGTGATCCTGCCCTATGGCACACTGGTAATCGACGGGGTTACGCCGAACATG
CTGAACTATTTCGGACGGCCGTATGAAGGCATCGCCGTGTTCGACGGCAAAAAGATCACTGTAACAGGGA
CCCTGTGGAACGGCAACAAAATTATCGACGAGCGCCTGATCACCCCCGACGGCTCCATGCTGTTCCGAGT
AACCATCAACAGCTAAGGCCGCGACTCTAGAGTCGACCTGCAGGCATGCAAGCTGATCCGGCTGCTAACA
AAGCCCGAAAGGAAGCTGAGTTGGCTGCTGCCACCGCTGAGCAATAACTAGCATAACCCCTTGGGGCGGC
CGCTTCGAGCAGACATGATAAGATACATTGATGAGTTTGGACAAACCACAACTAGAATGCAGTGAAAAAA
ATGCTTTATTTGTGAAATTTGTGATGCTATTGCTTTATTTGTAACCATTATAAGCTGCAATAAACAAGTT
AACAACAACAATTGCATTCATTTTATGTTTCAGGTTCAGGGGGAGATGTGGGAGGTTTTTTTAAGCAAGT
AAAACCTCTACAAATGTGGTAAAATCGAATTTTAACAAAATATTAACGCTTACAATTTCCTGATGCGGTA
TTTTCTCCTTACGCATCTGTGCGGTATTTCACACCGCATACGCGGATCTGCGCAGCACCATGGCCTGAAA
TAACCTCTGAAAGAGGAACTTGGTTAGGTACCTTCTGAGGCGGAAAGAACCAGCTGTGGAATGTGTGTCA
GTTAGGGTGTGGAAAGTCCCCAGGCTCCCCAGCAGGCAGAAGTATGCAAAGCATGCATCTCAATTAGTCA
GCAACCAGGTGTGGAAAGTCCCCAGGCTCCCCAGCAGGCAGAAGTATGCAAAGCATGCATCTCAATTAGT
CAGCAACCATAGTCCCGCCCCTAACTCCGCCCATCCCGCCCCTAACTCCGCCCAGTTCCGCCCATTCTCC
GCCCCATGGCTGACTAATTTTTTTTATTTATGCAGAGGCCGAGGCCGCCTCGGCCTCTGAGCTATTCCAG
AAGTAGTGAGGAGGCTTTTTTGGAGGCCTAGGCTTTTGCAAAAAGCTTAATTAACTGTTGACAATTAATC
ATCGGCATAGTATATCGGCATAGTATAATACGACAAGGTGAGGAACTAAACCCAGGAGGCAGATCATGAT
TGAACAAGATGGATTGCACGCAGGTTCTCCGGCCGCTTGGGTGGAGAGGCTATTCGGCTATGACTGGGCA
CAACAGACAATCGGCTGCTCTGATGCCGCCGTGTTCCGGCTGTCAGCGCAGGGGCGCCCGGTTCTTTTTG
TCAAGACCGACCTGTCCGGTGCCCTGAATGAACTGCAGGACGAGGCAGCGCGGCTATCGTGGCTGGCCAC
GACGGGCGTTCCTTGCGCAGCTGTGCTCGACGTTGTCACTGAAGCGGGAAGGGACTGGCTGCTATTGGGC
GAAGTGCCGGGGCAGGATCTCCTGTCATCTCACCTTGCTCCTGCCGAGAAAGTATCCATCATGGCTGATG
CAATGCGGCGGCTGCATACGCTTGATCCGGCTACCTGCCCATTCGACCACCAAGCGAAACATCGCATCGA
GCGAGCACGTACTCGGATGGAAGCCGGTCTTGTCGATCAGGATGATCTGGACGAAGAGCATCAGGGGCTC
GCGCCAGCCGAACTGTTCGCCAGGCTCAAGGCGCGCATGCCCGACGGCGAGGATCTCGTCGTGACCCATG
GCGATGCCTGCTTGCCGAATATCATGGTGGAAAATGGCCGCTTTTCTGGATTCATCGACTGTGGCCGGCT
GGGTGTGGCGGACCGCTATCAGGACATAGCGTTGGCTACCCGTGATATTGCTGAAGAGCTTGGCGGCGAA
TGGGCTGACCGCTTCCTCGTGCTTTACGGTATCGCCGCTCCCGATTCGCAGCGCATCGCCTTCTATCGCC
TTCTTGACGAGTTCTTCTGAGCGGGACTCTGGGGTTCGAAATGACCGACCAAGCGACGCCCAACCTGCCA
TCACGATGGCCGCAATAAAATATCTTTATTTTCATTACATCTGTGTGTTGGTTTTTTGTGTGAATCGATA
GCGATAAGGATCCTCTTTGCGCTTGCGTTTTCCCTTGTCCAGATAGCCCAGTAGCTGACATTCATCCGGG
GTCAGCACCGTTTCTGCGGACTGGCTTTCTACCCGGTATCAGCTCACTCAAAGGCGGTAATACGGTTATC
CACAGAATCAGGGGATAACGCAGGAAAGAACATGTGAGCAAAAGGCCAGCAAAAGGCCAGGAACCGTAAA
AAGGCCGCGTTGCTGGCGTTTTTCCATAGGCTCCGCCCCCCTGACGAGCATCACAAAAATCGACGCTCAA
GTCAGAGGTGGCGAAACCCGACAGGACTATAAAGATACCAGGCGTTTCCCCCTGGAAGCTCCCTCGTGCG
CTCTCCTGTTCCGACCCTGCCGCTTACCGGATACCTGTCCGCCTTTCTCCCTTCGGGAAGCGTGGCGCTT
TCTCATAGCTCACGCTGTAGGTATCTCAGTTCGGTGTAGGTCGTTCGCTCCAAGCTGGGCTGTGTGCACG
AACCCCCCGTTCAGCCCGACCGCTGCGCCTTATCCGGTAACTATCGTCTTGAGTCCAACCCGGTAAGACA
CGACTTATCGCCACTGGCAGCAGCCACTGGTAACAGGATTAGCAGAGCGAGGTATGTAGGCGGTGCTACA
GAGTTCTTGAAGTGGTGGCCTAACTACGGCTACACTAGAAGGACAGTATTTGGTATCTGCGCTCTGCTGA
AGCCAGTTACCTTCGGAAAAAGAGTTGGTAGCTCTTGATCCGGCAAACAAACCACCGCTGGTAGCGGTGG
TTTTTTTGTTTGCAAGCAGCAGATTACGCGCAGAAAAAAAGGATTTCAAGAAGATCCTTTGATCTTTTCT
ACGGGGTCTGACGCTCAGTGGAACGAAAACTCACGTTAAGGGATTTTGGTCATGAGATTATCAAAAAGGA
TCTTCACCTAGATCCTTTTATAGTCCGGAAATACAGGAACGCACGCTGGATGGCCCTTCGCTGGGATGGT
GAAACCATGAAAAATGGCAGCTTCAGTGGATTAAGTGGGGGTAATGTGGCCTGTACCCTCTGGTTGCATA
GGTATTCATACGGTTAAAATTTATCAGGCGCGATTGCGGCAGTTTTTCGGGTGGTTTGTTGCCATTTTTA
CCTGTCTGCTGCCGTGATCGCGCTGAACGCGTTTTAGCGGTGCGTACAATTAAGGGATTATGGTAAATCC
ACTTACTGTCTGCCCTCGTAGCCATCGAGATAAACCGCAGTACTCCGGCCACGATGCGTCCGGCGTAGAG
GATCGAGATCT
