Features (pLannotate 1.2.2; 20 found; start..end, strand, type, name):
    140..517     +  enhancer       CMV enhancer: human cytomegalovirus immediate early enhancer
    519..718     +  promoter       CMV promoter: human cytomegalovirus (CMV) immediate early promoter
    857..989     +  intron         chimeric intron: chimera between introns from human β-globin and immunoglobulin heavy chain genes
   1033..1051    +  promoter       T7 promoter: promoter for bacteriophage T7 RNA polymerase
   1065..2075    +  CDS            IFNGR2: INGR2_HUMAN - Also known as IFNGT1 From Homo sapiens (Human).
   2130..2600    +  CDS            Nluc (fragment): NanoLuc® luciferase human codon-optimized
   2615..2644    +  misc_feature   MCS (fragment): pUC18/19 multiple cloning site
   2651..2700    +  CDS            SET1 (fragment): solubility-enhancement tag derived from T7 phage gene 10B
   2708..2727    +  terminator     T7 terminator (fragment): transcription terminator for bacteriophage T7 RNA polymerase
   2749..2870    -  polyA_signal   SV40 poly(A) signal: SV40 polyadenylation signal
   2893..2961    -  CDS            large T antigen (fragment): large T antigen from SV40 (simian virus 40)
   2966..2998    +  rep_origin     M13 ori (fragment): M13 bacteriophage origin of replication; arrow indicates direction of (+) strand synthesis
   2999..3050    -  misc_feature   bom (fragment): basis of mobility region from pBR322
   3115..3472    +  promoter       SV40 promoter: SV40 enhancer and early promoter
   3487..3534    +  promoter       EM7 promoter: synthetic bacterial promoter&nbsp
   3566..4357    +  CDS            neo: KKA2_KLEPN - Also known as kan, nptII. Experimental evidence at protein level: Swiss-Prot protein existence level 1. Resistance to kanamycin, neomycin, paromomycin, ribostamycin, butirosin and gentamicin B. From Klebsiella pneumoniae.
   4424..4472    +  polyA_signal   poly(A) signal: synthetic polyadenylation signal
   4493..4582    -  CDS            tnpA (fragment): TN5P_ECOLX - Also known as tnp. Experimental evidence at protein level: Swiss-Prot protein existence level 1. Mediates transposition of transposon Tn5 by a 'cut and paste' mechanism. First, the monomeric transposase binds the 19 bp inverted DNA repeats flanking the transposon. Then, dimerization of the DNA- bound transposase creates a synaptic DNA complex. After nicking of the first DNA strand, excision of the transposon proceeds through a series of intermediates. The transposase then mediates the insertion of the transposon at a new site by strand transfer. The activity of the wild- type tran
   4711..5299    -  rep_origin     ori: high-copy-number ColE1/pMB1/pBR322/pUC origin of replication
   5415..5698    +  misc_feature   cer region: ColE1-derived recombination site that helps to maintain plasmids as monomers
>Addgene plasmid #238818 | IFNGR2-LgBiT Vector | addgene full sequence | sequence record 481594 | Addgene NGS Result
TCAATATTGGCCATTAGCCATATTATTCATTGGTTATATAGCATAAATCAATATTGGCTATTGGCCATTG
CATACGTTGTATCTATATCATAATATGTACATTTATATTGGCTCATGTCCAATATGACCGCCATGTTGGC
ATTGATTATTGACTAGTTATTAATAGTAATCAATTACGGGGTCATTAGTTCATAGCCCATATATGGAGTT
CCGCGTTACATAACTTACGGTAAATGGCCCGCCTGGCTGACCGCCCAACGACCCCCGCCCATTGACGTCA
ATAATGACGTATGTTCCCATAGTAACGCCAATAGGGACTTTCCATTGACGTCAATGGGTGGAGTATTTAC
GGTAAACTGCCCACTTGGCAGTACATCAAGTGTATCATATGCCAAGTCCGCCCCCTATTGACGTCAATGA
CGGTAAATGGCCCGCCTGGCATTATGCCCAGTACATGACCTTACGGGACTTTCCTACTTGGCAGTACATC
TACGTATTAGTCATCGCTATTACCATGGTGATGCGGTTTTGGCAGTACACCAATGGGCGTGGATAGCGGT
TTGACTCACGGGGATTTCCAAGTCTCCACCCCATTGACGTCAATGGGAGTTTGTTTTGGCACCAAAATCA
ACGGGACTTTCCAAAATGTCGTAATAACCCCGCCCCGTTGACGCAAATGGGCGGTAGGCGTGTACGGTGG
GAGGTCTATATAAGCAGAGCTGGTTTAGTGAACCGTCAGATCACTAGAAGCTTTATTGCGGTAGTTTATC
ACAGTTAAATTGCTAACGCAGTCAGTGCTTCTGACACAACAGTCTCGAACTTAAGCTGCAGAAGTTGGTC
GTGAGGCACTGGGCAGGTAAGTATCAAGGTTACAAGACAGGTTTAAGGAGACCAATAGAAACTGGGCTTG
TCGAGACAGAGAAGACTCTTGCGTTTCTGATAGGCACCTATTGGTCTTACTGACATCCACTTTGCCTTTC
TCTCCACAGGTGTCCACTCCCAGTTCAATTACAGCTCTTAAGGCTAGAGTATTAATACGACTCACTATAG
GGCTAGCGATCGCCATGCGACCGACGCTGCTGTGGTCGCTGCTGCTGCTGCTCGGAGTCTTCGCCGCCGC
CGCCGCGGCCCCGCCAGACCCTCTTTCCCAGCTGCCCGCTCCTCAGCACCCGAAGATTCGCCTGTACAAC
GCAGAGCAGGTCCTGAGTTGGGAGCCAGTGGCCCTGAGCAATAGCACGAGGCCTGTTGTCTACCAAGTGC
AGTTTAAATACACCGACAGTAAATGGTTCACGGCCGACATCATGTCCATAGGGGTGAATTGTACACAGAT
CACAGCAACAGAGTGTGACTTCACTGCCGCCAGTCCCTCAGCAGGCTTCCCAATGGATTTCAATGTCACT
CTACGCCTTCGAGCTGAGCTGGGAGCACTCCATTCTGCCTGGGTGACAATGCCTTGGTTTCAACACTATC
GGAATGTGACTGTCGGGCCTCCAGAAAACATTGAGGTGACCCCAGGAGAAGGCTCCCTCATCATCAGGTT
CTCCTCTCCCTTTGACATCGCTGATACCTCCACGGCCTTTTTTTGTTATTATGTCCATTACTGGGAAAAA
GGAGGAATCCAACAGGTCAAAGGCCCTTTCAGAAGCAACTCCATTTCATTGGATAACTTAAAACCCTCCA
GAGTGTACTGTTTACAAGTCCAGGCACAACTGCTTTGGAACAAAAGTAACATCTTTAGAGTCGGGCATTT
AAGCAACATATCTTGCTACGAAACAATGGCAGATGCCTCCACTGAGCTTCAGCAAGTCATCCTGATCTCC
GTGGGAACATTTTCGTTGCTGTCGGTGCTGGCAGGAGCCTGTTTCTTCCTGGTCCTGAAATATAGAGGCC
TGATTAAATACTGGTTTTACACTCCACCAAGCATCCCATTACAGATAGAAGAGTATTTAAAAGACCCAAC
TCAGCCCATCTTAGAGGCCTTGGACAAGGACAGCTCACCAAAGGATGACGTCTGGGACTCTGTGTCCATT
ATCTCGTTTCCGGAAAAGGAGCAAGAAGATGTTCTCCAAACGCTTGTTTCTCAAGGCAGTTCAGGTGGTG
GCGGGAGCGGAGGTGGAGGCTCGAGCGGTGTCTTCACACTCGAAGATTTCGTTGGGGACTGGGAACAGAC
AGCCGCCTACAACCTGGACCAAGTCCTTGAACAGGGAGGTGTGTCCAGTTTGCTGCAGAATCTCGCCGTG
TCCGTAACTCCGATCCAAAGGATTGTCCGGAGCGGTGAAAATGCCCTGAAGATCGACATCCATGTCATCA
TCCCGTATGAAGGTCTGAGCGCCGACCAAATGGCCCAGATCGAAGAGGTGTTTAAGGTGGTGTACCCTGT
GGATGATCATCACTTTAAGGTGATCCTGCCCTATGGCACACTGGTAATCGACGGGGTTACGCCGAACATG
CTGAACTATTTCGGACGGCCGTATGAAGGCATCGCCGTGTTCGACGGCAAAAAGATCACTGTAACAGGGA
CCCTGTGGAACGGCAACAAAATTATCGACGAGCGCCTGATCACCCCCGACGGCTCCATGCTGTTCCGAGT
AACCATCAACAGCTAAGGCCGCGACTCTAGAGTCGACCTGCAGGCATGCAAGCTGATCCGGCTGCTAACA
AAGCCCGAAAGGAAGCTGAGTTGGCTGCTGCCACCGCTGAGCAATAACTAGCATAACCCCTTGGGGCGGC
CGCTTCGAGCAGACATGATAAGATACATTGATGAGTTTGGACAAACCACAACTAGAATGCAGTGAAAAAA
ATGCTTTATTTGTGAAATTTGTGATGCTATTGCTTTATTTGTAACCATTATAAGCTGCAATAAACAAGTT
AACAACAACAATTGCATTCATTTTATGTTTCAGGTTCAGGGGGAGATGTGGGAGGTTTTTTTAAGCAAGT
AAAACCTCTACAAATGTGGTAAAATCGAATTTTAACAAAATATTAACGCTTACAATTTCCTGATGCGGTA
TTTTCTCCTTACGCATCTGTGCGGTATTTCACACCGCATACGCGGATCTGCGCAGCACCATGGCCTGAAA
TAACCTCTGAAAGAGGAACTTGGTTAGGTACCTTCTGAGGCGGAAAGAACCAGCTGTGGAATGTGTGTCA
GTTAGGGTGTGGAAAGTCCCCAGGCTCCCCAGCAGGCAGAAGTATGCAAAGCATGCATCTCAATTAGTCA
GCAACCAGGTGTGGAAAGTCCCCAGGCTCCCCAGCAGGCAGAAGTATGCAAAGCATGCATCTCAATTAGT
CAGCAACCATAGTCCCGCCCCTAACTCCGCCCATCCCGCCCCTAACTCCGCCCAGTTCCGCCCATTCTCC
GCCCCATGGCTGACTAATTTTTTTTATTTATGCAGAGGCCGAGGCCGCCTCGGCCTCTGAGCTATTCCAG
AAGTAGTGAGGAGGCTTTTTTGGAGGCCTAGGCTTTTGCAAAAAGCTTAATTAACTGTTGACAATTAATC
ATCGGCATAGTATATCGGCATAGTATAATACGACAAGGTGAGGAACTAAACCCAGGAGGCAGATCATGAT
TGAACAAGATGGATTGCACGCAGGTTCTCCGGCCGCTTGGGTGGAGAGGCTATTCGGCTATGACTGGGCA
CAACAGACAATCGGCTGCTCTGATGCCGCCGTGTTCCGGCTGTCAGCGCAGGGGCGCCCGGTTCTTTTTG
TCAAGACCGACCTGTCCGGTGCCCTGAATGAACTGCAGGACGAGGCAGCGCGGCTATCGTGGCTGGCCAC
GACGGGCGTTCCTTGCGCAGCTGTGCTCGACGTTGTCACTGAAGCGGGAAGGGACTGGCTGCTATTGGGC
GAAGTGCCGGGGCAGGATCTCCTGTCATCTCACCTTGCTCCTGCCGAGAAAGTATCCATCATGGCTGATG
CAATGCGGCGGCTGCATACGCTTGATCCGGCTACCTGCCCATTCGACCACCAAGCGAAACATCGCATCGA
GCGAGCACGTACTCGGATGGAAGCCGGTCTTGTCGATCAGGATGATCTGGACGAAGAGCATCAGGGGCTC
GCGCCAGCCGAACTGTTCGCCAGGCTCAAGGCGCGCATGCCCGACGGCGAGGATCTCGTCGTGACCCATG
GCGATGCCTGCTTGCCGAATATCATGGTGGAAAATGGCCGCTTTTCTGGATTCATCGACTGTGGCCGGCT
GGGTGTGGCGGACCGCTATCAGGACATAGCGTTGGCTACCCGTGATATTGCTGAAGAGCTTGGCGGCGAA
TGGGCTGACCGCTTCCTCGTGCTTTACGGTATCGCCGCTCCCGATTCGCAGCGCATCGCCTTCTATCGCC
TTCTTGACGAGTTCTTCTGAGCGGGACTCTGGGGTTCGAAATGACCGACCAAGCGACGCCCAACCTGCCA
TCACGATGGCCGCAATAAAATATCTTTATTTTCATTACATCTGTGTGTTGGTTTTTTGTGTGAATCGATA
GCGATAAGGATCCTCTTTGCGCTTGCGTTTTCCCTTGTCCAGATAGCCCAGTAGCTGACATTCATCCGGG
GTCAGCACCGTTTCTGCGGACTGGCTTTCTACCCGGTATCAGCTCACTCAAAGGCGGTAATACGGTTATC
CACAGAATCAGGGGATAACGCAGGAAAGAACATGTGAGCAAAAGGCCAGCAAAAGGCCAGGAACCGTAAA
AAGGCCGCGTTGCTGGCGTTTTTCCATAGGCTCCGCCCCCCTGACGAGCATCACAAAAATCGACGCTCAA
GTCAGAGGTGGCGAAACCCGACAGGACTATAAAGATACCAGGCGTTTCCCCCTGGAAGCTCCCTCGTGCG
CTCTCCTGTTCCGACCCTGCCGCTTACCGGATACCTGTCCGCCTTTCTCCCTTCGGGAAGCGTGGCGCTT
TCTCATAGCTCACGCTGTAGGTATCTCAGTTCGGTGTAGGTCGTTCGCTCCAAGCTGGGCTGTGTGCACG
AACCCCCCGTTCAGCCCGACCGCTGCGCCTTATCCGGTAACTATCGTCTTGAGTCCAACCCGGTAAGACA
CGACTTATCGCCACTGGCAGCAGCCACTGGTAACAGGATTAGCAGAGCGAGGTATGTAGGCGGTGCTACA
GAGTTCTTGAAGTGGTGGCCTAACTACGGCTACACTAGAAGGACAGTATTTGGTATCTGCGCTCTGCTGA
AGCCAGTTACCTTCGGAAAAAGAGTTGGTAGCTCTTGATCCGGCAAACAAACCACCGCTGGTAGCGGTGG
TTTTTTTGTTTGCAAGCAGCAGATTACGCGCAGAAAAAAAGGATTTCAAGAAGATCCTTTGATCTTTTCT
ACGGGGTCTGACGCTCAGTGGAACGAAAACTCACGTTAAGGGATTTTGGTCATGAGATTATCAAAAAGGA
TCTTCACCTAGATCCTTTTATAGTCCGGAAATACAGGAACGCACGCTGGATGGCCCTTCGCTGGGATGGT
GAAACCATGAAAAATGGCAGCTTCAGTGGATTAAGTGGGGGTAATGTGGCCTGTACCCTCTGGTTGCATA
GGTATTCATACGGTTAAAATTTATCAGGCGCGATTGCGGCAGTTTTTCGGGTGGTTTGTTGCCATTTTTA
CCTGTCTGCTGCCGTGATCGCGCTGAACGCGTTTTAGCGGTGCGTACAATTAAGGGATTATGGTAAATCC
ACTTACTGTCTGCCCTCGTAGCCATCGAGATAAACCGCAGTACTCCGGCCACGATGCGTCCGGCGTAGAG
GATCGAGATCT
